Addgene plasmid #209111: pLeo-A-a3-GEMS(JAK-STAT)
Purpose: Transient mammalian expression of the CC functionalized GEMS receptor A-a3-GEMS (JAK-STAT)
Depositing lab: Tom de Greef. Depositing organization: Technische Universiteit Eindhoven. Publication: Engineering a scalable and orthogonal platform for synthetic communication in mammalian cells. Makri Pistikou AM, Cremers GAO, Nathalia BL, Meuleman TJ, Bogels BWA, Eijkens BV, de Dreu A, Bezembinder MTH, Stassen OMJA, Bouten CCV, Merkx M, Jerala R, de Greef TFA. Nat Commun. 2023 Nov 2;14(1):7001. doi: 10.1038/s41467-023-42810-5. PubMed 37919273.
Backbone
  Vector backbone: pLeo619-PSV40
  Vector type: Mammalian Expression
Growth in bacteria
  Bacterial resistance: Ampicillin, 100 μg/mL
  Growth temperature: 37°C
  Growth strain: DH5alpha
  Copy number: High Copy
Gene/Insert
  Gene/Insert name: A-a3-GEMS(JAK-STAT)
  Species: Synthetic
  Cloning method: Restriction Enzyme; 5′ cloning site unknown (unknown if destroyed)
Terms and licenses: Academic/Nonprofit Terms; Industry Terms: Not Available to Industry
Depositor comments: CC: coiled-coil; GEMS: Generalized Extracellular Molecule Sensor. Please visit https://doi.org/10.1101/2023.01.18.524631 for bioRxiv preprint.
How to cite: pLeo-A-a3-GEMS(JAK-STAT) was a gift from Tom de Greef (Addgene plasmid # 209111 ; http://n2t.net/addgene:209111 ; RRID:Addgene_209111)
