[The description below was written by a language model from this plasmid's Addgene catalogue record and pLannotate feature annotations shown in this document.]
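Description:
pLeo-A-a3-GEMS(JAK-STAT) is a 6.8 kb mammalian expression plasmid built on the pLeo619-PSV40 backbone for transient expression of a synthetic, coiled-coil-functionalized GEMS (Generalized Extracellular Molecule Sensor) receptor. It is maintained in E. coli through a high-copy ColE1/pUC-type origin and selected with ampicillin via the β-lactamase gene. An f1 origin and remnants of lac regulatory sequence are also present. The feature table additionally shows a second SV40 enhancer/early promoter driving a neomycin phosphotransferase gene that ends at an SV40 polyadenylation signal. This cassette could in principle allow G418 selection in mammalian cells, although the stated purpose is transient expression.

The receptor open reading frame sits between an SV40 early promoter and a bovine growth hormone polyadenylation signal. Annotation identifies, in order, a short mouse immunoglobulin kappa fragment consistent with a secretion leader, a partial match to an HA epitope tag, an unannotated stretch, a mouse erythropoietin receptor fragment, and a human IL6ST (gp130) fragment. The unannotated stretch presumably carries the synthetic "A-a3" coiled-coil module named in the insert, but the record does not annotate it. This layout fits the GEMS design, in which an erythropoietin receptor-derived scaffold is fused to an intracellular signalling domain, here from gp130, so that ligand-driven receptor association triggers JAK-STAT signalling. Replacing the usual binding domain with a coiled-coil peptide lets cognate coiled-coil ligands act as orthogonal inputs. According to the associated publication title, the construct belongs to a scalable, orthogonal platform for engineered communication between mammalian cells. The record does not specify the downstream reporter used to read out receptor activation.
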