Features (pLannotate 1.2.2; 20 found; start..end, strand, type, name):
    810..968     +  CDS            ble (fragment): BLE_KLEPN - Experimental evidence at protein level: Swiss-Prot protein existence level 1. Binding protein with a strong affinity to the bleomycin family of antibiotics. Binds to CL990; an antimitotic-antibiotic compound. From Klebsiella pneumoniae.
    963..1084    +  polyA_signal   SV40 poly(A) signal: SV40 polyadenylation signal
   1157..1173    -  protein_bind   lac operator: The lac repressor binds to the lac operator to inhibit transcription in E. coli. This inhibition can be relieved by adding lactose or isopropyl-β-D-thiogalactopyranoside (IPTG). lac repressor encoded by lacI
   1181..1211    -  promoter       lac promoter: promoter for the E. coli lac operon
   1226..1247    -  protein_bind   CAP binding site: CAP binding activates transcription in the presence of cAMP. E. coli catabolite activator protein
   1260..1352    -  CDS            lacI (fragment): lac repressor; lacI; The lac repressor binds to the lac operator to inhibit transcription in E. coli. This inhibition can be relieved by adding lactose or isopropyl-β-D-thiogalactopyranoside (IPTG).
   1535..2123    -  rep_origin     ori: high-copy-number ColE1/pMB1/pBR322/pUC origin of replication
   2294..3154    -  CDS            AmpR: β-lactamase; bla; confers resistance to ampicillin, carbenicillin, and related antibiotics
   3155..3259    -  promoter       AmpR promoter: bla
   3318..3370    -  misc_feature   bom (fragment): basis of mobility region from pBR322
   3535..3731    +  promoter       SV40 promoter: SV40 early promoter
   3763..3825    +  CDS            KV3A6_MOUSE (fragment): Experimental evidence at protein level: Swiss-Prot protein existence level 1. From Mus musculus (Mouse).
   3832..3858    +  CDS            3xHA (fragment): three tandem HA epitope tags
   4075..4878    +  CDS            Epor (fragment): EPOR_MOUSE - Experimental evidence at protein level: Swiss-Prot protein existence level 1. Receptor for erythropoietin. Mediates erythropoietin-induced erythroblast proliferation and differentiation. Upon EPO stimulation, EPOR dimerizes triggering the JAK2/STAT5 signaling cascade. In some cell types, can also activate STAT1 and STAT3. May also activate the LYN tyrosine kinase. From Mus musculus (Mouse).
   4777..5658    +  CDS            IL6ST (fragment): IL6RB_HUMAN - Experimental evidence at protein level: Swiss-Prot protein existence level 1. [Isoform 2]: Binds to the soluble IL6:sIL6R complex (hyper- IL6), thereby blocking IL6 trans-signaling. Inhibits sIL6R-dependent acute phase response (PubMed:11121117, PubMed:21990364, PubMed:30279168). Also blocks IL11 cluster signaling through IL11R (PubMed:30279168). From Homo sapiens (Human).
   5712..5936    +  polyA_signal   bGH poly(A) signal: bovine growth hormone polyadenylation signal
   5940..5961    +  promoter       SV40 promoter (fragment): SV40 enhancer and early promoter
   5982..6410    +  rep_origin     f1 ori (sequence partly withheld): f1 bacteriophage origin of replication; arrow indicates direction of (+) strand synthesis
   6424..6753    +  promoter       SV40 promoter: SV40 enhancer and early promoter
   6820..786     +  CDS            neo (across the origin): KKA2_KLEPN - Also known as kan, nptII. Experimental evidence at protein level: Swiss-Prot protein existence level 1. Resistance to kanamycin, neomycin, paromomycin, ribostamycin, butirosin and gentamicin B. From Klebsiella pneumoniae.
>Addgene plasmid #209111 | pLeo-A-a3-GEMS(JAK-STAT) | addgene full sequence | sequence record 417083 | Addgene NGS Result
GAACAAGATGGATTGCACGCAGGTTCTCCGGCCGCTTGGGTGGAGAGGCTATTCGGCTATGACTGGGCAC
AACAGACAATCGGCTGCTCTGATGCCGCCGTGTTCCGGCTGTCAGCGCAGGGGCGCCCGGTTCTTTTTGT
CAAGACCGACCTGTCCGGTGCCCTGAATGAACTGCAGGACGAGGCAGCGCGGCTATCGTGGCTGGCCACG
ACGGGCGTTCCTTGCGCAGCTGTGCTCGACGTTGTCACTGAAGCGGGAAGGGACTGGCTGCTATTGGGCG
AAGTGCCGGGGCAGGATCTCCTGTCATCTCACCTTGCTCCTGCCGAGAAAGTATCCATCATGGCTGATGC
AATGCGGCGGCTGCATACGCTTGATCCGGCTACCTGCCCATTCGACCACCAAGCGAAACATCGCATCGAG
CGAGCACGTACTCGGATGGAAGCCGGTCTTGTCGATCAGGATGATCTGGACGAAGAGCATCAGGGGCTCG
CGCCAGCCGAACTGTTCGCCAGGCTCAAGGCGCGCATGCCCGACGGCGAGGATCTCGTCGTGACCCATGG
CGATGCCTGCTTGCCGAATATCATGGTGGAAAATGGCCGCTTTTCTGGATTCATCGACTGTGGCCGGCTG
GGTGTGGCGGACCGCTATCAGGACATAGCGTTGGCTACCCGTGATATTGCTGAAGAGCTTGGCGGCGAAT
GGGCTGACCGCTTCCTCGTGCTTTACGGTATCGCCGCTCCCGATTCGCAGCGCATCGCCTTCTATCGCCT
TCTTGACGAGTTCTTCTGAGCGGGACTCTGGGGTTCGAAATGACCGACCAAGCGACGCCCAACCTGCCAT
CACGAGATTTCGATTCCACCGCCGCCTTCTATGAAAGGTTGGGCTTCGGAATCGTTTTCCGGGACGCCGG
CTGGATGATCCTCCAGCGCGGGGATCTCATGCTGGAGTTCTTCGCCCACCCCAACTTGTTTATTGCAGCT
TATAATGGTTACAAATAAAGCAATAGCATCACAAATTTCACAAATAAAGCATTTTTTTCACTGCATTCTA
GTTGTGGTTTGTCCAAACTCATCAATGTATCTTATCATGTCTGTATACCGTCGACCTCTAGCTAGAGCTT
GGCGTAATCATGGTCATAGCTGTTTCCTGTGTGAAATTGTTATCCGCTCACAATTCCACACAACATACGA
GCCGGAAGCATAAAGTGTAAAGCCTGGGGTGCCTAATGAGTGAGCTAACTCACATTAATTGCGTTGCGCT
CACTGCCCGCTTTCCAGTCGGGAAACCTGTCGTGCCAGCTGCATTAATGAATCGGCCAACGCGCGGGGAG
AGGCGGTTTGCGTATTGGGCGCTCTTCCGCTTCCTCGCTCACTGACTCGCTGCGCTCGGTCGTTCGGCTG
CGGCGAGCGGTATCAGCTCACTCAAAGGCGGTAATACGGTTATCCACAGAATCAGGGGATAACGCAGGAA
AGAACATGTGAGCAAAAGGCCAGCAAAAGGCCAGGAACCGTAAAAAGGCCGCGTTGCTGGCGTTTTTCCA
TAGGCTCCGCCCCCCTGACGAGCATCACAAAAATCGACGCTCAAGTCAGAGGTGGCGAAACCCGACAGGA
CTATAAAGATACCAGGCGTTTCCCCCTGGAAGCTCCCTCGTGCGCTCTCCTGTTCCGACCCTGCCGCTTA
CCGGATACCTGTCCGCCTTTCTCCCTTCGGGAAGCGTGGCGCTTTCTCATAGCTCACGCTGTAGGTATCT
CAGTTCGGTGTAGGTCGTTCGCTCCAAGCTGGGCTGTGTGCACGAACCCCCCGTTCAGCCCGACCGCTGC
GCCTTATCCGGTAACTATCGTCTTGAGTCCAACCCGGTAAGACACGACTTATCGCCACTGGCAGCAGCCA
CTGGTAACAGGATTAGCAGAGCGAGGTATGTAGGCGGTGCTACAGAGTTCTTGAAGTGGTGGCCTAACTA
CGGCTACACTAGAAGAACAGTATTTGGTATCTGCGCTCTGCTGAAGCCAGTTACCTTCGGAAAAAGAGTT
GGTAGCTCTTGATCCGGCAAACAAACCACCGCTGGTAGCGGTGGTTTTTTTGTTTGCAAGCAGCAGATTA
CGCGCAGAAAAAAAGGATCTCAAGAAGATCCTTTGATCTTTTCTACGGGGTCTGACGCTCAGTGGAACGA
AAACTCACGTTAAGGGATTTTGGTCATGAGATTATCAAAAAGGATCTTCACCTAGATCCTTTTAAATTAA
AAATGAAGTTTTAAATCAATCTAAAGTATATATGAGTAAACTTGGTCTGACAGTTACCAATGCTTAATCA
GTGAGGCACCTATCTCAGCGATCTGTCTATTTCGTTCATCCATAGTTGCCTGACTCCCCGTCGTGTAGAT
AACTACGATACGGGAGGGCTTACCATCTGGCCCCAGTGCTGCAATGATACCGCGAGACCCACGCTCACCG
GCTCCAGATTTATCAGCAATAAACCAGCCAGCCGGAAGGGCCGAGCGCAGAAGTGGTCCTGCAACTTTAT
CCGCCTCCATCCAGTCTATTAATTGTTGCCGGGAAGCTAGAGTAAGTAGTTCGCCAGTTAATAGTTTGCG
CAACGTTGTTGCCATTGCTACAGGCATCGTGGTGTCACGCTCGTCGTTTGGTATGGCTTCATTCAGCTCC
GGTTCCCAACGATCAAGGCGAGTTACATGATCCCCCATGTTGTGCAAAAAAGCGGTTAGCTCCTTCGGTC
CTCCGATCGTTGTCAGAAGTAAGTTGGCCGCAGTGTTATCACTCATGGTTATGGCAGCACTGCATAATTC
TCTTACTGTCATGCCATCCGTAAGATGCTTTTCTGTGACTGGTGAGTACTCAACCAAGTCATTCTGAGAA
TAGTGTATGCGGCGACCGAGTTGCTCTTGCCCGGCGTCAATACGGGATAATACCGCGCCACATAGCAGAA
CTTTAAAAGTGCTCATCATTGGAAAACGTTCTTCGGGGCGAAAACTCTCAAGGATCTTACCGCTGTTGAG
ATCCAGTTCGATGTAACCCACTCGTGCACCCAACTGATCTTCAGCATCTTTTACTTTCACCAGCGTTTCT
GGGTGAGCAAAAACAGGAAGGCAAAATGCCGCAAAAAAGGGAATAAGGGCGACACGGAAATGTTGAATAC
TCATACTCTTCCTTTTTCAATATTATTGAAGCATTTATCAGGGTTATTGTCTCATGAGCGGATACATATT
TGAATGTATTTAGAAAAATAAACAAATAGGGGTTCCGCGCACATTTCCCCGAAAAGTGCCACCTGACGTC
GACGGATCGGGAGATCTCCCGATCCCCTATGGTGCACTCTCAGTACAATCTGCTCTGATGCCGCATAGTT
AAGCCAGTATCTGCTCCCTGCTTGTGTGTTGGAGGTCGCTGAGTAGTGCGCGAGCAAAATTTAAGCTACA
ACAAGGCAAGGCTTGACCGACAATTGCATGAAGAATCTGCTTAGGGTTAGGCGTTTTGCGCTGCTTCGCG
ATGTACGGGCCAGATATACGCGTGATCTGCGATCTGCATCTCAATTAGTCAGCAACCATAGTCCCGCCCC
TAACTCCGCCCATCCCGCCCCTAACTCCGCCCAGTTCCGCCCATTCTCCGCCCCATCGCTGACTAATTTT
TTTTATTTATGCAGAGGCCGAGGCCGCCTCGGCCTCTGAGCTATTCCAGAAGTAGTGAGGAGGCTTTTTT
GGAGGCCTAGGCTTTTGCAAAAAGCTTCGAATCGCGCTAGCGGCCGGCCACCATGGAAACTGATACTTTG
CTGCTCTGGGTCCTGCTGCTGTGGGTCCCTGGATCAACGGGGGACGGATCCTACCCATACGATGTTCCAG
ATTACGCTGGTACCTCCGGCCCTGGCAGCAGCCCCGAGGACGAGATCCAGCAACTGGAAGAGGAAATCGC
CCAGCTGGAGCAGAAAAACGCCGCTCTGAAGGAAAAGAACCAGGCCCTGAAGTACGAATTCATTCGTAGT
GGATCCTCGGGATCATCAGGATCCTCTGGGAGCTCAGGATCCTCGGGGAGCTCTGGATCCAGCGGTTCAA
GCGGATCCACTAGTGCACCTTCACCCAGCCTCCCGGACCCCAAGTTTGAGAGCAAAGCGGCCCTGCTGGC
ATCCCGGGGCTCCGAAGAACTTCTGTGCTTCACCCAACGCTTGGAAGACTTGGTGTGTTTCTGGGAGGAA
GCGGCGAGCTCCGGGATGGACTTCAACTACAGCTTCTCATACCAGCTCGAGGGTGAGTCACGAAAGTCAT
GTAGCCTGCACCAGGCTCCCACCGTCCGCGGCTCCGTGCGTTTCTGGTGTTCACTGCCAACAGCGGACAC
ATCGAGTGCTGTGCCGCTGGAGCTGCAGGTGACGGAGGCGTCCGGTTCTCCTCGCTATCACCGCATCATC
CATATCAATGAAGTAGTGCTCCTGGACGCCCCCGCGGGGCTGCTGGCGCGCCGGGCAGAAGAGGGCAGCC
ACGTGGTGCTGCGCTGGCTGCCACCTCCTGGAGCACCTATGACCACCCACATCCGATATGAAGTGGACGT
GTCGGCAGGCAACCGGGCAGGAGGGACACAAAGGGTGGAGGTCCTGGAAGGCCGCACTGAGTGTGTTCTG
AGCAACCTGCGGGGCGGGACGCGCTACACCTTCGCTGTTCGAGCGCGCATGGCCGAGCCGAGCTTCAGCG
GATTCTGGAGTGCCTGGTCTGAGCCCGCGTCACTACTGACCGCTAGCGACCTGGACCCTCTCATCTTGAC
GCTGTCTCTCATTCTGGTCCTCATCTCGTTGTTGCTGACGGTTCTGGCCCTGCTGTCCGCAGCAGCAAAT
AAGCGAGACCTAATTAAAAAACACATCTGGCCTAATGTTCCAGATCCTTCAAAGAGTCATATTGCCCAGT
GGTCACCTCACACTCCTCCAAGGCACAATTTTAATTCAAAAGATCAAATGTATTCAGATGGCAATTTCAC
TGATGTAAGTGTTGTGGAAATAGAAGCAAATGACAAAAAGCCTTTTCCAGAAGATCTGAAATCATTGGAC
CTGTTCAAAAAGGAAAAAATTAATACTGAAGGACACAGCAGTGGTATTGGGGGGTCTTCATGCATGTCAT
CTTCTAGGCCAAGCATTTCTAGCAGTGATGAAAATGAATCTTCACAAAACACTTCGAGCACTGTCCAGGC
TTCTACCGTGGTACACAGTGGCTACAGACACCAAGTTCCGTCAGTCCAAGTCTTCTCAAGATCCGAGTCT
ACCCAGCCCTTGTTAGATTCAGAGGAGCGGCCAGAAGATCTACAATTAGTAGATCATGTAGATGGCGGTG
ATGGTATTTTGCCCAGGCAACAGTACTTCAAACAGAACTGCAGTCAGCATGAATCCAGTCCAGATATTTC
ACATTTTGAAAGGTCAAAGCAAGTTTCATCAGTCAATGAGGAAGATTTTGTTAGACTTAAACAGCAGATT
TCAGATCATATTTCACAATCCTGTGGATCTGGGCAAATGAAAATGTTTCAGGAAGTTTCTGCAGCAGATG
CTTTTGGTCCAGGTACTGAGGGACAAGTAGAAAGATTTGAAACAGTTGGCATGGAGGCTGCGACTGATGA
AGGCATGCCTAAAAGTTACTTACCACAGACTGTACGGCAAGGCGGCTACATGCCTCAGTAGGCGGCCGCT
CGAGTCTAGAGGGCCCGTTTAAACCCGCTGATCAGCCTCGACTGTGCCTTCTAGTTGCCAGCCATCTGTT
GTTTGCCCCTCCCCCGTGCCTTCCTTGACCCTGGAAGGTGCCACTCCCACTGTCCTTTCCTAATAAAATG
AGGAAATTGCATCGCATTGTCTGAGTAGGTGTCATTCTATTCTGGGGGGTGGGGTGGGGCAGGACAGCAA
GGGGGAGGATTGGGAAGACAATAGCAGGCATGCTGGGGATGCGGTGGGCTCTATGGCTTCTGAGGCGGAA
AGAACCAGCTGGGGCTCTAGGGGGTATCCCC
[124 nt withheld, positions 5982-6105]
C
[91 nt withheld, positions 6107-6197]
A
[49 nt withheld, positions 6199-6247]
CCTTTGACGTTGGAGTCCACGTTCTTT
[37 nt withheld, positions 6275-6311]
ACCCTATCTCGGTCTATTCTTTTGATTTATAAGGGATTTTGCCGATTTCGGCCTATTGGTTAAAAAATGA
GCTGATTTAACAAAAATTTAACGCGAATTAATTCTGTGGAATGTGTGTCAGTTAGGGTGTGGAAAGTCCC
CAGGCTCCCCAGCAGGCAGAAGTATGCAAAGCATGCATCTCAATTAGTCAGCAACCAGGTGTGGAAAGTC
CCCAGGCTCCCCAGCAGGCAGAAGTATGCAAAGCATGCATCTCAATTAGTCAGCAACCATAGTCCCGCCC
CTAACTCCGCCCATCCCGCCCCTAACTCCGCCCAGTTCCGCCCATTCTCCGCCCCATGGCTGACTAATTT
TTTTTATTTATGCAGAGGCCGAGGCCGCCTCTGCCTCTGAGCTATTCCAGAAGTAGTGAGGAGGCTTTTT
TGGAGGCCTAGGCTTTTGCAAAAAGCTCCCGGGAGCTTGTATATCCATTTTCGGATCTGATCAAGAGACA
GGATGAGGATCGTTTCGCATGATT
